>Addgene plasmid #27516 | pGEM-T ZfHoxa4a | addgene partial sequence | sequence record 30442 | 27516 with T7
CTCCGGCCGCCATGGCCGCGGGATTCGGGATCCCAGAATACGACAGCACCATAAAAATTAGAATTGTTGC
ACTTTTTCAAATTAATGATCATGAGTTCCTACTTGATCAATTCAAATTACATCGAACCTTCTTTCCCACC
CTGCGAGGAATATCACCAGAACGGATACATGCCCGTATCCTCTGATTATTATGAACGGCCGAAAGACCCG
GGCTTCCCCCATCACGAGGAGGCATCATACCCGCGATCAAACTACCAAGAGCAGAGCTATGATTACGGTA
ATGTGTCAACCAACGATCTCAACGATTTCAGCGACCGTCATCACGCGCAACCTCAATCCGTTTCGCAGAA
TCATGGACCCCGCCTCACCACAGAAAGCTGTGTGGGTTCGGATGGAAACAAGGACTGTAGCCTCGTGTCA
GACGCTCTCCCGGGCTCACAGAAGAGTAAAGAACCAGTGGTGTACCCCTGGATGAAAAAAGTCCATGTTA
ATACCGGTAAGTAATGTACACGAGCAATAAAAGCTCTAGAAGCCCTGTGGAGGGCGTTCTTCGGAAAGCA
TGTAGGAAACCCAGTTGTAATTGCTCATTTAGAGGATTTACTGCCGTCGAGATGAAATCCCGGTGATTGG
GAGTTTTCGCAAATTTTATTTTCCTTGAAGGTCCGCCCGGACCATTTGCTATTTGTTTGTATGACAAAAA
AATTGTTCTTAAACGAGATCACACTAAATAGGCCTTTTAATTGAGCAATTTTCCCATAGGCATTGACGCA
TGTTGCAATGTTACCAAATGATTTAAAGATCGTGGAAGAGGGAATCATCGACAGAGAGTGATACATTGTT
TCTTACTCTACTCG
