[The description below was written by a language model from this plasmid's Addgene catalogue record.]
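Description:
pGEM-T ZfHoxa4a is a small bacterial cloning plasmid carrying a zebrafish (Danio rerio) hoxa4a fragment of about 1.1 kb in the pGEM-T backbone, a commercial vector of roughly 3 kb designed for cloning PCR products. It is catalogued as a bacterial expression and riboprobe synthesis vector, is maintained at high copy number in standard E. coli cloning strains, and is selected with ampicillin. The insert sits at the EcoRV site of the vector's multiple cloning region. Both junction sites were destroyed during cloning, so the fragment cannot be released with that enzyme and would need to be excised through flanking polylinker sites or amplified.

The useful feature of this backbone for the stated purpose is that the cloning site is flanked by opposing T7 and SP6 bacteriophage RNA polymerase promoters, which the record lists as the 5′ and 3′ sequencing primer sites. After the plasmid is linearised on one side of the insert, in vitro transcription from the promoter on the other side yields a run-off RNA. One promoter gives the antisense strand and the other gives the sense control. The record does not state the orientation of the insert explicitly, nor whether the fragment covers the full coding sequence or includes untranslated regions. No feature table is provided, and there are no tags, reporters or eukaryotic regulatory elements listed. The construct is best understood as a template for making labelled hoxa4a riboprobes, typically for in situ hybridisation analysis of Hox gene expression patterns in zebrafish embryos.
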