Addgene plasmid #27516: pGEM-T ZfHoxa4a
Depositing lab: Victoria Prince. Depositing organization: University of Chicago.
Backbone
  Vector backbone: pGEM-T
  Backbone manufacturer: Promega
  Backbone size w/o insert (bp): 3000
  Vector type: Bacterial Expression ; Riboprobe synthesis
Growth in bacteria
  Bacterial resistance: Ampicillin, 100 μg/mL
  Growth temperature: 37°C
  Growth strain: DH5alpha
  Copy number: High Copy
Gene/Insert
  Gene/Insert name: Hoxa4a
  Species: D. rerio (zebrafish)
  Insert size (bp): 1100
  Entrez Gene: hoxa4a (a.k.a. hoxx4, hoxzf26, im:6899783, ns:zf-es36)
  Cloning method: Restriction Enzyme; 5′ cloning site EcoRV (destroyed during cloning); 3′ cloning site EcoRV (destroyed during cloning)
  Sequencing primers: 5′ T7; 3′ SP6
Terms and licenses: Academic/Nonprofit Terms; Industry Terms: Not Available to Industry
How to cite: pGEM-T ZfHoxa4a was a gift from Victoria Prince (Addgene plasmid # 27516 ; http://n2t.net/addgene:27516 ; RRID:Addgene_27516)
